Addgene plasmid #43168: I-TATC
Depositing lab: Chad Cowan & Kiran Musunuru. Depositing organization: Harvard University. Publication: A TALEN Genome-Editing System for Generating Human Stem Cell-Based Disease Models. Ding Q, Lee YK, Schaefer EA, Peters DT, Veres A, Kim K, Kuperwasser N, Motola DL, Meissner TB, Hendriks WT, Trevisan M, Gupta RM, Moisan A, Banks E, Friesen M, Schinzel RT, Xia F, Tang A, Xia Y, Figueroa E, Wann A, Ahfeldt T, Daheron L, Zhang F, Rubin LL, Peng LF, Chung RT, Musunuru K, Cowan CA. Cell Stem Cell. 2012 Dec 12. pii: S1934-5909(12)00645-5. doi: 10.1016/j.stem.2012.11.011. PubMed 23246482.
Backbone
  Vector backbone: pCRII-TOPO
  Backbone manufacturer: Invitrogen
  Backbone size w/o insert (bp): 3973
  Vector type: Bacterial Cloning
Growth in bacteria
  Bacterial resistance: Ampicillin and Kanamycin, 100 & 50 μg/mL
  Growth temperature: 37°C
  Growth strain: Top10
  Copy number: High Copy
Gene/Insert
  Gene/Insert name: I-TATC
  Species: Synthetic
  Insert size (bp): 424
  Cloning method: TOPO Cloning
  Sequencing primers: 5′ T7; 3′ M13-rev
Terms and licenses: Academic/Nonprofit Terms; Industry Terms: Not Available to Industry
How to cite: I-TATC was a gift from Chad Cowan & Kiran Musunuru (Addgene plasmid # 43168 ; http://n2t.net/addgene:43168 ; RRID:Addgene_43168)
