[The description below was written by a language model from this plasmid's Addgene catalogue record.]
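Description:
I-TATC is a bacterial cloning plasmid built on the commercial pCRII-TOPO backbone (about 4.0 kb without insert), into which a 424 bp synthetic fragment was introduced by TOPO cloning. It is a high-copy plasmid maintained in E. coli and carries both ampicillin and kanamycin resistance, as is standard for this backbone, so either or both drugs can be used for selection. The insert is flanked by the vector's T7 and M13-reverse primer sites, which the record lists for sequence verification. No feature table is provided, so the exact layout of the insert within the polylinker and its orientation cannot be described here.

The record identifies the insert only by its name and as synthetic. It comes from a study describing a TALEN genome-editing system for generating human stem cell-based disease models. The name and size are consistent with a pre-assembled block of TALE repeat modules specifying the four-base target TATC, with the "I" prefix plausibly marking its position class in a hierarchical assembly scheme, but this interpretation is an inference and is not stated in the record. There is no mammalian promoter, nuclease domain, reporter or expression cassette indicated. The plasmid therefore appears to be a storage and amplification vehicle for a DNA part rather than an expression construct. Its likely use is as one component of a library from which fragments are excised or amplified and joined into full-length TALE arrays in a separate destination vector for genome editing.
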