>Addgene plasmid #43168 | I-TATC | depositor partial sequence | sequence record 58433 | I-TATC sequence 424 bps
CGTCTCCTGACCCCAGAGCAGGTCGTGGCCATTGCCTCGAATGGAGGGGGCAAACAGGCGTTGGAAACCG
TACAACGATTGCTGCCGGTGCTGTGCCAAGCGCACGGACTCACCCCAGAGCAGGTCGTGGCAATCGCCTC
CAACATTGGCGGGAAACAGGCACTCGAGACTGTCCAGCGCCTGCTTCCCGTGCTGTGCCAAGCGCACGGC
CTCACCCCAGAGCAGGTCGTGGCCATTGCCTCGAATGGAGGGGGCAAACAGGCGTTGGAAACCGTACAAC
GATTGCTGCCGGTGCTGTGCCAAGCGCACGGATTAACCCCAGAGCAGGTCGTGGCGATCGCAAGCCACGA
CGGAGGAAAGCAAGCCTTGGAAACAGTACAGAGGCTGTTGCCTGTGCTGTGCCAAGCGCACGGCTTAAGA
GACG
