>Addgene plasmid #43168 | I-TATC | addgene partial sequence | sequence record 60604 | M13-F20 5'-TGTAAAACGACGGCCAGT-3'
GGCGAATTGGGCCCTCTAGATGCATGCTCGAGCGGCCGCCAGTGTGATGGATATCTGCAGANTTCGCCCT
TATATAGATGCCGTCCTAGCGCGTCTCCTGACCCCAGAGCAGGTCGTGGCCATTGCCTCGAATGGAGGGG
GCAAACAGGCGTTGGAAACCGTACAACGATTGCTGCCGGTGCTGTGCCAAGCGCACGGACTCACCCCAGA
GCAGGTCGTGGCAATCGCCTCCAACATTGGCGGGAAACAGGCACTCGAGACTGTCCAGCGCCTGCTTCCC
GTGCTGTGCCAAGCGCACGGCCTCACCCCAGAGCAGGTCGTGGCCATTGCCTCGAATGGAGGGGGCAAAC
AGGCGTTGGAAACCGTACAACGATTGCTGCCGGTGCTGTGCCAAGCGCACGGATTAACCCCAGAGCAGGT
CGTGGCGATCGCAAGCCACGACGGAGGAAAGCAAGCCTTGGAAACAGTACAGAGGCTGTTGCCTGTGCTG
TGCCAAGCGCACGGCTTAAGAGACGTGGGCACAGGAAAGATACTTAAGGGCGAATTCCAGCACACTGGCG
GCCGTTACTAGTGGATCCGAGCTCGGTACCAAGCTTGATGCATAGCTTGAGTATTCTATAGTGTCACCTA
AATAGCTTGGCGTAATCATGGTCATAGCTGTTTCCTGTGTGAAATTGTTATCCGCTCACAATTCCACACA
ACATACGAGCCGGAAGCATAAAGTGTAAAGCCTGGGGTGCCTAATGAGTGAGCTAACTCACATTAATTGC
GTTGCGCTCACTGCCCGCTTT
